Addgene plasmid #182432: Linked VLP NES
Purpose: Yeast integrative plasmid for expressing Murine polyomavirus deltaVP1 (GAL1 promoter) and fusion protein VP2C-ERG20-AcNES1 (GAL10 promoter). Contains uracil auxotrophic marker (K. lactis URA3).
Depositing lab: Claudia Vickers. Depositing organization: University of Queensland. Publication: Synthetic in vivo compartmentalisation improves metabolic flux and modulates the product profile of promiscuous enzymes. Cheah LC, Liu L, Plan MR, Peng B, Lu Z, Schenk G, Vickers CE, Sainsbury F. bioRxiv 2022.11.24.517869 10.1101/2022.11.24.517869.
Backbone
  Vector backbone: pILGFPB5A
  Vector type: Yeast Expression, Synthetic Biology ; Metabolic engineering
  Selectable markers: URA3
Growth in bacteria
  Bacterial resistance: Ampicillin, 100 μg/mL
  Growth temperature: 37°C
  Growth strain: DH5alpha
  Copy number: High Copy
Gene/Insert 1
  Gene/Insert name: VP2C-FPPS-NES (alt name: VP2C-ERG20-AcNES1, VP2C-wtERG20-AcNES1, nerolidol/linalool synthase)
  Species: S. cerevisiae (budding yeast), Synthetic; Murine polyomavirus; Actinidia chinensis
  Insert size (bp): 3021
  Promoter: GAL10
  Cloning method: Gibson Cloning
  Sequencing primers: 5′ GTGGTAATGCCATGTAATATGATTATTAAAC; 3′ GCATTGGCACGGTGCAACAC
Gene/Insert 2
  Gene/Insert name: deltaVP1 (alt name: VP1, deltaNLS VP1)
  Species: Synthetic; Murine polyomavirus
  Insert size (bp): 1143
  Promoter: GAL1
  Cloning method: Gibson Cloning
  Sequencing primers: 5′ ACTTCTTATTCAAATGTCATAAAAGTATCAAC; 3′ CCAGCCTGCTTTTCTGTAAC
Terms and licenses: Academic/Nonprofit Terms; Industry Terms: Not Available to Industry
Depositor comments: Please visit https://www.biorxiv.org/content/10.1101/2022.11.24.517869v1 for bioRxiv preprint.
How to cite: Linked VLP NES was a gift from Claudia Vickers (Addgene plasmid # 182432 ; http://n2t.net/addgene:182432 ; RRID:Addgene_182432)
