[The description below was written by a language model from this plasmid's Addgene catalogue record and pLannotate feature annotations shown in this document.]
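Description:
Linked VLP NES is a yeast integrative expression plasmid built on the pILGFPB5A backbone for metabolic engineering in Saccharomyces cerevisiae. In E. coli it is propagated as a high-copy plasmid through a ColE1/pUC-type origin and selected with ampicillin via the β-lactamase gene. The feature table shows no yeast replication origin, consistent with an integrative design. Yeast transformants are selected by uracil prototrophy. The catalogue describes the marker as Kluyveromyces lactis URA3, whereas the automated annotation labels the full-length URA3 reading frame by similarity to the S. cerevisiae protein. Additional short S. cerevisiae URA3 promoter and coding fragments are also annotated; they may serve as homology for integration, but the record does not state the integration locus.

The payload is arranged around the divergent, Gal4-regulated, galactose-inducible GAL1,10 promoter. The GAL1 side drives deltaVP1, a murine polyomavirus major capsid protein variant also named deltaNLS VP1, implying removal of its nuclear localisation signal. VP1 self-assembles into pentamer-based icosahedral capsids, here virus-like particles. The GAL10 side drives a three-part fusion. It comprises VP2C, a C-terminal fragment of the minor capsid protein VP2 that associates with VP1 inside the capsid, then yeast farnesyl pyrophosphate synthase ERG20, then AcNES1, a nerolidol/linalool synthase from Actinidia chinensis. The annotation tool matched this last part to the strawberry homologue. The VP2C anchor is intended to load the physically linked enzyme pair into the assembling particles, so that FPP synthesis and its conversion to terpenoid product occur within a synthetic compartment. The associated work used such constructs to test how in vivo compartmentalisation affects metabolic flux and the product profile of promiscuous enzymes.
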