Features (pLannotate 1.2.2; 18 found; start..end, strand, type, name):
     28..127     +  CDS            URA3 (fragment): orotidine-5'-phosphate decarboxylase, required for uracil biosynthesis; S. cerevisiae URA3; yeast auxotrophic marker, counterselectable with 5-fluoroorotic acid (5-FOA)
    281..297     -  protein_bind   lac operator: The lac repressor binds to the lac operator to inhibit transcription in E. coli. This inhibition can be relieved by adding lactose or isopropyl-β-D-thiogalactopyranoside (IPTG). lac repressor encoded by lacI
    305..335     -  promoter       lac promoter: promoter for the E. coli lac operon
    350..371     -  protein_bind   CAP binding site: CAP binding activates transcription in the presence of cAMP. E. coli catabolite activator protein
    384..476     -  CDS            lacI (fragment): lac repressor; lacI; The lac repressor binds to the lac operator to inhibit transcription in E. coli. This inhibition can be relieved by adding lactose or isopropyl-β-D-thiogalactopyranoside (IPTG).
    659..1247    -  rep_origin     ori: high-copy-number ColE1/pMB1/pBR322/pUC origin of replication
   1418..2278    -  CDS            AmpR: β-lactamase; bla; confers resistance to ampicillin, carbenicillin, and related antibiotics
   2279..2383    -  promoter       AmpR promoter: bla
   2478..2513    +  CDS            rop (fragment): Rop protein, which maintains plasmids at low copy number; rop
   2615..2714    +  misc_feature   bom (fragment): basis of mobility region from pBR322
   2720..2877    -  CDS            lacZα (fragment): LacZα fragment of β-galactosidase; lacZ fragment
   2884..3047    +  promoter       URA3 promoter (fragment): S. cerevisiae URA3
   3050..3835    +  CDS            URA3: PYRF_YEAST - Experimental evidence at protein level: Swiss-Prot protein existence level 1. From Saccharomyces cerevisiae (strain ATCC 204508 / S288c) (Baker's yeast).
   4141..5703    -  CDS            NES1_FRAAN: Experimental evidence at protein level: Swiss-Prot protein existence level 1. Involved in monoterpene (C10) and sesquiterpene (C15) biosynthesis. Converts geranyl diphosphate (GPP) into S-linalool and farnesyl diphosphate (FPP) into (3S)-E-nerolidol. Exclusively present and highly expressed in the fruit of cultivated (octaploid) varieties. From Fragaria ananassa (Strawberry) (Fragaria chiloensis x Fragaria virginiana).
   5893..6948    -  CDS            ERG20: FPPS_YEAST - Also known as BOT3, FDS1, FPP1. Experimental evidence at protein level: Swiss-Prot protein existence level 1. Catalyzes the sequential condensation of isopentenyl pyrophosphate with the allylic pyrophosphates, dimethylallyl pyrophosphate, and then with the resultant geranylpyrophosphate to the ultimate product farnesyl pyrophosphate. From Saccharomyces cerevisiae (strain ATCC 204508 / S288c) (Baker's yeast).
   7000..7152    -  CDS            VP2_POVMA (fragment): Experimental evidence at protein level: Swiss-Prot protein existence level 1. [Isoform VP3]: structural protein that resides within the core of the capsid surrounded by 72 VP1 pentamers. Following virus endocytosis and trafficking to the endoplasmic reticulum, VP2 and VP3 form oligomers and integrate into the endoplasmic reticulum membrane. Heterooligomer VP2-VP3 may create a viroporin for transporting the viral genome across the endoplasmic reticulum membrane to the cytoplasm. Nuclear entry of the viral DNA involves the selective exposure and importin recognition of VP2 or Vp3 nuclear localiz
   7173..7826    +  promoter       GAL1,10 promoter: GAL1 and GAL10 genes of S. cerevisiae; divergent inducible promoter, regulated by Gal4
   7828..10      +  CDS            VP1_POVMP (across the origin): Experimental evidence at protein level: Swiss-Prot protein existence level 1. Forms an icosahedral capsid with a T=7 symmetry and a 40 nm diameter. The capsid is composed of 72 pentamers linked to each other by disulfide bonds and associated with VP2 or VP3 proteins. Interacts with terminal alpha(2,3)-linked sialic acids on the cell surface to provide virion attachment to target cell. This attachment induces virion internalization predominantly through caveolin-mediated endocytosis. Once attached, the virion is internalized by caveolin- mediated endocytosis and traffics to the endoplasmic reti
>Addgene plasmid #182432 | Linked VLP NES | addgene full sequence | sequence record 360114 | Addgene NGS Result
CCCTGGTAATTAAGCGGCCGCACTAGTAGGACTATTTGCAAAGGGAAGGGATGCTAAGGTAGAGGGTGAA
CGTTACAGAAAAGCAGGCTGGGAAGCATATTTGAGAAGATGCGGCCAGCAAAACTAAAAAACTGTATTAT
AAGTAAATGCATGTATACTAAACTCACAAATTAGAGCTTCAATTTAATTATATCAGTTATTACCCGGGAA
TCTCGGTCGTAATGATTTAAATGCATGCAAGCTTGGCGTAATCATGGTCATAGCTGTTTCCTGTGTGAAA
TTGTTATCCGCTCACAATTCCACACAACATACGAGCCGGAAGCATAAAGTGTAAAGCCTGGGGTGCCTAA
TGAGTGAGCTAACTCACATTAATTGCGTTGCGCTCACTGCCCGCTTTCCAGTCGGGAAACCTGTCGTGCC
AGCTGCATTAATGAATCGGCCAACGCGCGGGGAGAGGCGGTTTGCGTATTGGGCGCTCTTCCGCTTCCTC
GCTCACTGACTCGCTGCGCTCGGTCGTTCGGCTGCGGCGAGCGGTATCAGCTCACTCAAAGGCGGTAATA
CGGTTATCCACAGAATCAGGGGATAACGCAGGAAAGAACATGTGAGCAAAAGGCCAGCAAAAGGCCAGGA
ACCGTAAAAAGGCCGCGTTGCTGGCGTTTTTCCATAGGCTCCGCCCCCCTGACGAGCATCACAAAAATCG
ACGCTCAAGTCAGAGGTGGCGAAACCCGACAGGACTATAAAGATACCAGGCGTTTCCCCCTGGAAGCTCC
CTCGTGCGCTCTCCTGTTCCGACCCTGCCGCTTACCGGATACCTGTCCGCCTTTCTCCCTTCGGGAAGCG
TGGCGCTTTCTCATAGCTCACGCTGTAGGTATCTCAGTTCGGTGTAGGTCGTTCGCTCCAAGCTGGGCTG
TGTGCACGAACCCCCCGTTCAGCCCGACCGCTGCGCCTTATCCGGTAACTATCGTCTTGAGTCCAACCCG
GTAAGACACGACTTATCGCCACTGGCAGCAGCCACTGGTAACAGGATTAGCAGAGCGAGGTATGTAGGCG
GTGCTACAGAGTTCTTGAAGTGGTGGCCTAACTACGGCTACACTAGAAGAACAGTATTTGGTATCTGCGC
TCTGCTGAAGCCAGTTACCTTCGGAAAAAGAGTTGGTAGCTCTTGATCCGGCAAACAAACCACCGCTGGT
AGCGGTGGTTTTTTTGTTTGCAAGCAGCAGATTACGCGCAGAAAAAAAGGATCTCAAGAAGATCCTTTGA
TCTTTTCTACGGGGTCTGACGCTCAGTGGAACGAAAACTCACGTTAAGGGATTTTGGTCATGAGATTATC
AAAAAGGATCTTCACCTAGATCCTTTTAAATTAAAAATGAAGTTTTAAATCAATCTAAAGTATATATGAG
TAAACTTGGTCTGACAGTTACCAATGCTTAATCAGTGAGGCACCTATCTCAGCGATCTGTCTATTTCGTT
CATCCATAGTTGCCTGACTCCCCGTCGTGTAGATAACTACGATACGGGAGGGCTTACCATCTGGCCCCAG
TGCTGCAATGATACCGCGAGACCCACGCTCACCGGCTCCAGATTTATCAGCAATAAACCAGCCAGCCGGA
AGGGCCGAGCGCAGAAGTGGTCCTGCAACTTTATCCGCCTCCATCCAGTCTATTAATTGTTGCCGGGAAG
CTAGAGTAAGTAGTTCGCCAGTTAATAGTTTGCGCAACGTTGTTGCCATTGCTACAGGCATCGTGGTGTC
ACGCTCGTCGTTTGGTATGGCTTCATTCAGCTCCGGTTCCCAACGATCAAGGCGAGTTACATGATCCCCC
ATGTTGTGCAAAAAAGCGGTTAGCTCCTTCGGTCCTCCGATCGTTGTCAGAAGTAAGTTGGCCGCAGTGT
TATCACTCATGGTTATGGCAGCACTGCATAATTCTCTTACTGTCATGCCATCCGTAAGATGCTTTTCTGT
GACTGGTGAGTACTCAACCAAGTCATTCTGAGAATAGTGTATGCGGCGACCGAGTTGCTCTTGCCCGGCG
TCAATACGGGATAATACCGCGCCACATAGCAGAACTTTAAAAGTGCTCATCATTGGAAAACGTTCTTCGG
GGCGAAAACTCTCAAGGATCTTACCGCTGTTGAGATCCAGTTCGATGTAACCCACTCGTGCACCCAACTG
ATCTTCAGCATCTTTTACTTTCACCAGCGTTTCTGGGTGAGCAAAAACAGGAAGGCAAAATGCCGCAAAA
AAGGGAATAAGGGCGACACGGAAATGTTGAATACTCATACTCTTCCTTTTTCAATATTATTGAAGCATTT
ATCAGGGTTATTGTCTCATGAGCGGATACATATTTGAATGTATTTAGAAAAATAAACAAATAGGGGTTCC
GCGCACATTTCCCCGAAAAGTGCCACCTGACGTCTAAGAAACCATTATTATCATGACATTAACCTATAAA
AATAGGCGTATCACGAGGCCCTTTCGTCTCGCGCGTTTCGGTGATGACGGTGAAAACCTCTGACACATGC
AGCTCCCGGAGACGGTCACAGCTTGTCTGTAAGCGGATGCCGGGAGCAGACAAGCCCGTCAGGGCGCGTC
AGCGGGTGTTGGCGGGTGTCGGGGCTGGCTTAACTATGCGGCATCAGAGCAGATTGTACTGAGAGTGCAC
CATATGCGGTGTGAAATACCGCACAGATGCGTAAGGAGAAAATACCGCATCAGGCGCCATTCGCCATTCA
GGCTGCGCAACTGTTGGGAAGGGCGATCGGTGCGGGCCTCTTCGCTATTACGCCAGCTGGCGAAAGGGGG
ATGTGCTGCAAGGCGATTAAGTTGGGTAACGCCAGGGTTTTCCCAGTCACGACGTTGTAAAACGACGGCC
AGTGAATTCATTTAAATTTTTTTGATTCGGTAATCTCCGAACAGAAGGAAGAACGAAGGAAGGAGCACAG
ACTTAGATTGGTATATATACGCATATGTAGTGTTGAAGAAACATGAAATTGCCCAGTATTCTTAACCCAA
CTGCACAGAACAAAAACCTGCAGGAAACGAAGATAAAACATGTCCACAAAATCATATACCAGTAGAGCTG
AGACTCATGCAAGTCCGGTTGCATCGAAACTTTTACGTTTAATGGATGAAAAGAAGACCAATTTGTGTGC
TTCTCTTGACGTTCGTTCGACTGATGAGCTATTGAAACTTGTTGAAACGTTGGGTCCATACATTTGCCTT
TTGAAAACACACGTTGATATCTTGGATGATTTCAGTTATGAGGGTACTGTCGTTCCATTGAAAGCATTGG
CAGAGAAATACAAGTTCTTGATATTTGAGGACAGAAAATTCGCCGATATCGGTAACACAGTCAAATTACA
ATATACATCGGGCGTTTACCGTATCGCAGAATGGTCTGATATCACCAACGCCCACGGGGTTACTGGTGCT
GGTATTGTTGCTGGCTTGAAACAAGGTGCGCAAGAGGTCACCAAAGAACCAAGGGGATTATTGATGCTTG
CTGAATTGTCTTCCAAGGGTTCTCTAGCACACGGTGAATATACTAAGGGTACCGTTGATATTGCAAAGAG
TGATAAAGATTTCGTTATTGGGTTCATTGCTCAGAACGATATGGGAGGAAGAGAAGAAGGGTTTGATTGG
CTAATCATGACCCCAGGTGTAGGTTTAGACGACAAAGGCGATGCATTGGGTCAGCAGTACAGAACCGTCG
ACGAAGTTGTAAGTGGTGGATCAGATATCATCATTGTTGGCAGAGGACTTTTCGCCAAGGGTAGAGATCC
TAAGGTTGAAGGTGAAAGATACAGAAATGCTGGATGGGAAGCGTACCAAAAGAGAATCAGCGCTCCCCAT
TAATTATACAGGAAACTTAATAGAACAAATCACATATTTAATCTAATAGCCACCTGCATTGGCACGGTGC
AACACTACTTCAACTTCATCTTACAAAAAGATCACGTGATCTGTTGTATTGGGATCTCTAGAGTAACAAT
ATCATGAGACCTTTTATAGAAGTGGCGCCAAAACTAAATGTATTTGAAAATACAAAAAACGCACAGGTTT
CTTTATATATGTATATATATATATATATATATAAAACTGTACATATACTGTTTAAATTAATCTATCTCGA
GTTATAAAGATGTGTTATAGATCATTGCCTTCATGTGTTCTTCTAAAATTGGCAAGTTATGGTTGTCATC
GTAAGAGTACATCATAGGGATCATTCTAGCCATATTCAAGGAACCTATTCTGAATGATTCAGAAAAAGGG
TTTGGTGATAAGCATTCCTTATTCAAACATTTCCATGCTTCGGAGATCATTCTTATTACTTCTTCTCTGG
CTGAATCGACACTGGAACCCTTATGTTCCTTCATGTAACATTCGATGTAAGAACCATCATAACCATCTTG
GTCTTCATCTTTGGCTGAACCCAAGTCATCAGATAATCTCAAAATGGTTGCGATACTTGTGGAAATACCT
GGATAGTCATCTACCAAATCAACTGATTCTTGTGTAATACCGTCACCTAACAAGAAAAACATGTGGGCCA
AGACAACATGAACACCTGAAGAGATGATACCGTTCTTTAAGTATTCTTCTGCATTTGGCAAGTGACCAGA
GGCGAACCACTTTGCTTCAACTAAAAATGCATTGCACAAACTAGCCCAAGTCTTTTGCAAGGAATCAATA
GGGTTTTGACCATGCTTTTTATAGATTTTGTATGCGATTTCGTTGGTAACATCGTACAAAGCCTTGAAAC
ATACTTTCATGTAGTCTGGTAATTGTTCGACGGCAGACAATTCCCATCTATTAACTGCATCAGTAAACAA
GGTCAATTCTTCAATGGTACCATAGACGTCGAAGATGTCATCTATGATGTATATAAAAGAAATAGGCTTA
GTTAATTCAACTCTTTCTTCACTGAATCTTGGATCGGTTAAAGCGGCCATAGGCCACATATACCACTTCA
ATGGTTGGTTTCTAGCCAATTTCAATTCATTGGCTAAACCTGTATCCTTCCACCATTGAGAAACTTGGAA
TACTTCCTTTTGATGGATACTTTGTACGATAGTCAAATCCATCTTAGCTAATTCTTGCAAATTATCGACA
CCGTCCCAGTTTGGACCCTTGCAGTTCATGTAGGACAATTTTTGACCCATAAAGGTAGCCAATGACTTGT
GGTATGGATGTGTTAAAGTGTTAGAAACCAATCTGGCTTCGTGATGATTAGGATCTTTTGTCCATCTACC
TAACAATTGACTGGAGAAATCAGCAGCTTGATCTAAGATGTCTTCACCTTCTATTCTCAATTGACTTGCT
TCGTATAAGGACATCAAACCTCTAATATCTGTTGACAATTCTGATCTGAATCTACCTTCCTTATCCTTGA
AGTTATTAAAGACGTCAGCGGTAACATTGTGACCTTCTTGTCTTAAGAATCTAAACAATGTTGAAACTTC
GTACAAACCATGTTCAGGGTAACCATCTGGAGTTGAAGATATGATTTGTTGCTTTTGCAAGAATGCACCA
ATTTCACCTCTGAAATGGTAATCGATACCCAATCTTTGCAAAGCGTCTATCATAACTAAACCTTCCAAAG
GGTTTTCTTCAACTTCTCTTAATGCTTTTCTAACATCTTCCAACTTTTCTTCGTACTTAACGTATAATTC
GTCAGAAAATGATCTGTAACCAGTTTGAGGGTTATTGTGCTTACTAGGATTGGAAATACATGTCAAATCT
TCAGCTATAGACCATTTATGAGTAATTGGTACGGAAGGAGCGATTGGAGTTCTGTAAGCGTTGGAGTTTT
GTGGGGAGTTGTTAGTTGCGATAGGACCTGCTGCGGTAGCCATGAGCTCAGCACCACCAGTACCTCCTCC
ACCAGCAGATCTTTTGCTTCTCTTGTAAACTTTGTTCAAAAACGCAGTTAAGACGTCGGCTTTGAAGCCA
CGAGACTCGTCGACTTGGGAGATCTTGGCCTTCAAATCCTTGGCAACAGACTCTTCATATTCGTGGTATA
ACTGGTCGATTTTCAAGTCATTGAAAATCTTTTTGCATTTGGCTTCTGCGACTGAGTCCTTCTTACCGTA
ATTTTCGTCTAAAGTCTTTCTTTGTTCTGCGGAAGCAAGTTCTAATGCCTTGTTGATTACCCAAGAACAT
TTGTTATCTTGGATATCTGTACCGATCTTACCGATCTGTTCTGGGGTACCGAAGCAGTCTAAGTAGTCAT
CTTGAATTTGGAAATATTCACCCAATGGAATCAAGACATCTCTGGCTTGTTTCAAATCCTTTTCATCTGT
GATACCGGCAACGTACATAGCCAATGCGACAGGCAAGTAGAAAGAATAGTAAGCAGTCTTGAAAGTAACT
ATGAAGGAGTGCTTCTTTAGGGAGAACTTACTCAAGTCGACTTTGTCTTCAGGTGCAGTGATTAAGTCCA
TCAATTGGCCCAATTCGGTTTGGAAGGTGACTTCATGGAACAATTCGGTGATATCTATGTAGTATTTTTC
GTTTCTGAAGTGAGATTTCAAAAGCTTGTAGATAGCAGCCTCTAACATGAATGCGTCATTGATGGCAATT
TCCCCAACTTCAGGAACCTTGTACCAACATGGTTGGCCTCTTCTGGTAATGGACTTGTCCATCATATCAT
CGGCGACCAAGAAGTAAGCCTGCAACAACTCAATGCACCAACCTAGAATAGCAACCTTTTCGTATTCTTC
TTGCCCCAATTGTTCAACGGTCTTGTTGGAGAGAATAGCATACGTGTCCACAACGGACAAACCTCTATTT
AACTTACCGCCTGGAGTGTTGTAGTTCAATGAGTGGGCATACCAGTCACATGCTTCCTTAGGCATACCGT
AAGCCAAAAGCGATGCGTTCAATTCCTCTACTAATTTAGGGAAAACGTTCAAGAATCTCTCTCTCCTAAT
TTCTTTTTCTGAAGCCATGGATCCAGAACCGCCGCCACCGGAGCCACCGCCACCAGAACCACCACCACCT
GGAGTGATGTCACCATACAAACCCAAAATCAATGGCAACATCCAATCTGGAGTAACTCTTTGATGAGAAA
CAACTTGAGCTTGATAAAATTTAATAACTTCACCAGATTCATCTTGAATATGAGCAGCTGGAGTTGGACC
ACCATTACCCATTTTATCGATTTATATTGAATTTTCAAAAATTCTTACTTTTTTTTTTGGATGGACGCAA
AGAAGTTTAATAATCATATTACATGGCAATACCACCATATACATATCCATATCTAATCTTACTTATATGT
TGTGGAAATGTAAAGAGCCCCATTATCTTAGCCTAAAAAAACCTTCTCTTTGGAACTTTCAGTAATACGC
TTAACTGCTCATTGCTATATTGAAGTACGGATTAGAAGCCGCCGAGCGGGCGACAGCCCTCCGACGGAAG
ACTCTCCTCCGTGCGTCCTGGTCTTCACCGGTCGCGTTCCTGAAACGCAGATGTGCCTCGCGCCGCACTG
CTCCGAACAATAAAGATTCTACAATACTAGCTTTTATGGTTATGAAGAGGAAAAATTGGCAGTAACCTGG
CCCCACAAACCTTCAAATCAACGAATCAAATTAACAACCATAGGATAATAATGCGATTAGTTTTTTAGCC
TTATTTCTGGGGTAATTAATCAGCGAAGCGATGATTTTTGATCTATTAACAGATATATAAATGCAAAAGC
TGCATAACCACTTTAACTAATACTTTCAACATTTTCGGTTTGTATTACTTCTTATTCAAATGTCATAAAA
GTATCAACAAAAAATTGTTAATATACCTCTATACTTTAACGTCAAGGAGAAAAAACTATAGCTAGCAAAA
TGGCTTCAGGTGTAAGTAAATGCGAAACCAAATGCACAAAGGCTTGCCCTAGACCAGCTCCAGTTCCTAA
GTTATTGATTAAAGGTGGTATGGAAGTTTTGGATTTGGTTACAGGTCCAGATTCTGTTACTGAAATCGAA
GCATTTTTGAACCCAAGAATGGGTCAACCACCAACACCAGAATCTTTAACTGAAGGTGGTCAATATTACG
GTTGGTCAAGAGGTATTAATTTGGCTACATCTGATACTGAAGATTCACCAGGTAATAATACATTACCAAC
TTGGTCTATGGCAAAATTGCAATTACCAATGTTGAACGAAGATTTGACTTGTGATACTTTGCAAATGTGG
GAAGCAGTTTCAGTTAAAACAGAAGTTGTTGGTTCTGGTTCTTTGTTGGATGTTCATGGTTTTAATAAGC
CAACAGATACTGTTAACACAAAGGGTATTTCTACTCCAGTTGAAGGTTCACAATATCATGTTTTTGCTGT
TGGTGGTGAACCATTGGATTTGCAAGGTTTAGTTACAGATGCAAGAACTAAGTACAAGGAAGAAGGTGTT
GTTACTATTAAAACAATCACTAAGAAAGATATGGTTAATAAGGATCAAGTTTTGAACCCAATTTCAAAGG
CTAAATTGGATAAGGATGGCATGTACCCAGTTGAAATTTGGCATCCAGATCCAGCTAAAAATGAAAACAC
AAGATACTTCGGTAATTACACTGGTGGTACTACAACTCCACCAGTTTTGCAATTCACTAACACTTTGACA
ACTGTTTTGTTAGATGAAAATGGTGTTGGTCCATTATGTAAAGGTGAAGGTTTGTACTTATCTTGCGTTG
ATATTATGGGTTGGAGAGTTACAAGAAACTACGATGTTCATCATTGGAGAGGTTTGCCAAGATACTTCAA
GATTACTTTAAGAAAAAGATGGGTTAAAAATCCATACCCAATGGCTTCTTTGATTTCTTCTTTGTTTAAT
AATATGTTACCACAAGTTCAAGGTCAACCAATGGAAGGTGAAAACACACAAGTTGAAGAAGTTAGAGTTT
ACGATGGTACTGAACCAGTTCCAGGTGACCCTGACATGACAAGATATGTAGATAGATTCGGTAAAACTAA
AACTGTATT
